Addgene plasmid #156973: pD649-HAsp-NOTCH4(Trunc3)-Fc(DAPA)-AviTag-6xHis
Purpose: Mammalian expression of cell-surface protein partial extracellular domain fused to Fc(DAPA)-Avi-6xHis. Protein is secreted from cells.
Depositing lab: Chris Garcia. Depositing organization: Stanford University. Publication: A Human IgSF Cell-Surface Interactome Reveals a Complex Network of Protein-Protein Interactions. Wojtowicz WM, Vielmetter J, Fernandes RA, Siepe DH, Eastman CL, Chisholm GB, Cox S, Klock H, Anderson PW, Rue SM, Miller JJ, Glaser SM, Bragstad ML, Vance J, Lam AW, Lesley SA, Zinn K, Garcia KC. Cell. 2020 Aug 20;182(4):1027-1043.e17. doi: 10.1016/j.cell.2020.07.025. PubMed 32822567.
Backbone
  Vector backbone: pD649
  Backbone size w/o insert (bp): 6106
  Vector type: Mammalian Expression
Growth in bacteria
  Bacterial resistance: Ampicillin, 100 μg/mL
  Growth temperature: 37°C
  Growth strain: DH5alpha
  Copy number: High Copy
Gene/Insert
  Gene/Insert name: NOTCH4 (alt name: NOTC4)
  Species: H. sapiens (human)
  Insert size (bp): 2268
  Mutation: Fc region of human IgG contains D265A and P329A mutations (DAPA)
  Entrez Gene: NOTCH4 (a.k.a. INT3)
  Promoter: CMV/SP6
  Tag / fusion protein: Fc(DAPA)-AviTag-6xHis (C terminal on backbone)
  Cloning method: Restriction Enzyme; 5′ cloning site GCGGCCGC (not destroyed); 3′ cloning site GGCGCGCC (not destroyed)
  Sequencing primers: 5′ ATTTAGGTGACACTATAG; 3′ CACGTACCAGTTGAACTTCACC
Resource information
  A portion of this plasmid was derived from a plasmid made by: synthesis by ThermoFisher
Terms and licenses: Academic/Nonprofit Terms; Industry Terms: Not Available to Industry
Depositor comments: Some plasmids in this collection may have an IS4-like element ISVsa5 family transposase upstream of the CMV promoter.
How to cite: pD649-HAsp-NOTCH4(Trunc3)-Fc(DAPA)-AviTag-6xHis was a gift from Chris Garcia (Addgene plasmid # 156973 ; http://n2t.net/addgene:156973 ; RRID:Addgene_156973)
