[The description below was written by a language model from this plasmid's Addgene catalogue record and pLannotate feature annotations shown in this document.]
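Description:
pD649-HAsp-NOTCH4(Trunc3)-Fc(DAPA)-AviTag-6xHis is a mammalian expression plasmid built on the pD649 backbone for producing a secreted, soluble fragment of the human NOTCH4 extracellular domain. It is propagated in E. coli as a high-copy plasmid through a ColE1/pUC-type origin and selected with ampicillin via the β-lactamase gene. The annotation also finds an SV40 early promoter/EM7 promoter cassette driving a puromycin N-acetyltransferase coding sequence followed by an SV40 poly(A) signal, which would allow puromycin selection in mammalian cells. Short remnants of KanR, lacZα, ble and f1 ori are annotated only as fragments and are presumably non-functional. The depositor notes that some plasmids in this collection may carry an IS4-like transposase insertion upstream of the CMV promoter; no such element appears in this feature table.

Expression is driven by the CMV enhancer and immediate-early promoter, followed by a fragment of CMV intron A and an SP6 promoter that also serves as a sequencing primer site. The open reading frame begins with a signal peptide (called "HAsp" in the name; the annotation tool matched a fragment to an immunoglobulin heavy-chain signal sequence) that directs the product into the secretory pathway. The roughly 2.3 kb NOTCH4 "Trunc3" partial ectodomain, cloned between two retained 8-bp restriction sites, is fused at its C terminus to a human IgG1 Fc carrying the D265A and P329A (DAPA) substitutions, generally used to reduce Fc effector binding, followed by an AviTag for site-specific biotinylation and a 6xHis tag for affinity purification, ending at a bGH poly(A) signal. The construct belongs to a collection made for screening extracellular protein–protein interactions among human cell-surface proteins.
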