Features (pLannotate 1.2.2; 21 found; start..end, strand, type, name):
    119..143     -  CDS            KanR (fragment): aminoglycoside phosphotransferase; aph(3')-Ia; confers resistance to kanamycin
    254..842     +  rep_origin     ori: high-copy-number ColE1/pMB1/pBR322/pUC origin of replication
   1067..1084    +  terminator     rrnB T2 terminator (fragment): transcription terminator T2 from the E. coli rrnB gene
   1109..1128    -  CDS            lacZα (fragment): LacZα fragment of β-galactosidase; lacZ fragment
   1584..1600    +  protein_bind   lac operator: The lac repressor binds to the lac operator to inhibit transcription in E. coli. This inhibition can be relieved by adding lactose or isopropyl-β-D-thiogalactopyranoside (IPTG). lac repressor encoded by lacI
   1843..2146    +  enhancer       CMV enhancer: human cytomegalovirus immediate early enhancer
   2147..2350    +  promoter       CMV promoter: human cytomegalovirus (CMV) immediate early promoter
   2486..2529    +  intron         CMV intron (fragment): modified intron A from human cytomegalovirus
   2581..2599    +  promoter       SP6 promoter: promoter for bacteriophage SP6 RNA polymerase
   2603..2640    +  CDS            IgH signal sequence (fragment): signal sequence from the mouse immunoglobulin heavy chain variable region
   2743..5016    +  CDS            NOTCH4 (fragment): NOTC4_HUMAN - Also known as INT3. Experimental evidence at protein level: Swiss-Prot protein existence level 1. Functions as a receptor for membrane-bound ligands Jagged1, Jagged2 and Delta1 to regulate cell-fate determination. Upon ligand activation through the released notch intracellular domain (NICD) it forms a transcriptional activator complex with RBPJ/RBPSUH and activates genes of the enhancer of split locus. Affects the implementation of differentiation, proliferation and apoptotic programs. May regulate branching morphogenesis in the developing vascular system (By similarity). From Ho
   5032..5709    +  CDS            IGHG1 (fragment): IGHG1_HUMAN - Experimental evidence at protein level: Swiss-Prot protein existence level 1. Constant region of immunoglobulin heavy chains. Immunoglobulins, also known as antibodies, are membrane-bound or secreted glycoproteins produced by B lymphocytes. In the recognition phase of humoral immunity, the membrane-bound immunoglobulins serve as receptors which, upon binding of a specific antigen, trigger the clonal expansion and differentiation of B lymphocytes into immunoglobulins- secreting plasma cells. Secreted immunoglobulins mediate the effector phase of humoral immunity, which results in
   5924..6035    +  polyA_signal   bGH poly(A) signal: bovine growth hormone polyadenylation signal
   6036..6144    +  rep_origin     f1 ori (fragment): f1 bacteriophage origin of replication; arrow indicates direction of (+) strand synthesis
   6158..6487    +  promoter       SV40 promoter: SV40 enhancer and early promoter
   6535..6582    +  promoter       EM7 promoter: synthetic bacterial promoter&nbsp
   6601..7200    +  CDS            PuroR (fragment): puromycin N-acetyltransferase; pac from Streptomyces; confers resistance to puromycin
   7210..7335    +  CDS            ble (fragment): BLE_KLEPN - Experimental evidence at protein level: Swiss-Prot protein existence level 1. Binding protein with a strong affinity to the bleomycin family of antibiotics. Binds to CL990; an antimitotic-antibiotic compound. From Klebsiella pneumoniae.
   7330..7451    +  polyA_signal   SV40 poly(A) signal: SV40 polyadenylation signal
   7504..8364    -  CDS            AmpR: β-lactamase; bla; confers resistance to ampicillin, carbenicillin, and related antibiotics
   8367..89      -  promoter       AmpR promoter (fragment) (across the origin): bla
>Addgene plasmid #156973 | pD649-HAsp-NOTCH4(Trunc3)-Fc(DAPA)-AviTag-6xHis | depositor full sequence | sequence record 303055 | Full Sequence
TTTCAATATTATTGAAGCATTTATCAGGGTTATTGTCTCATGAGCGGATACATATTTGAATGTATTTAGA
AAAATAAACAAATAGGGGTCAGTGTTACAACCAATTAACCAATTCTGAACATTATCGCGAGCCCATTTAT
ACCTGAATATGGCTCATAACACCCCTTGCTCATGACCAAAATCCCTTAACGTGAGTTACGCGCGCGTCGT
TCCACTGAGCGTCAGACCCCGTAGAAAAGATCAAAGGATCTTCTTGAGATCCTTTTTTTCTGCGCGTAAT
CTGCTGCTTGCAAACAAAAAAACCACCGCTACCAGCGGTGGTTTGTTTGCCGGATCAAGAGCTACCAACT
CTTTTTCCGAAGGTAACTGGCTTCAGCAGAGCGCAGATACCAAATACTGTTCTTCTAGTGTAGCCGTAGT
TAGCCCACCACTTCAAGAACTCTGTAGCACCGCCTACATACCTCGCTCTGCTAATCCTGTTACCAGTGGC
TGCTGCCAGTGGCGATAAGTCGTGTCTTACCGGGTTGGACTCAAGACGATAGTTACCGGATAAGGCGCAG
CGGTCGGGCTGAACGGGGGGTTCGTGCACACAGCCCAGCTTGGAGCGAACGACCTACACCGAACTGAGAT
ACCTACAGCGTGAGCTATGAGAAAGCGCCACGCTTCCCGAAGGGAGAAAGGCGGACAGGTATCCGGTAAG
CGGCAGGGTCGGAACAGGAGAGCGCACGAGGGAGCTTCCAGGGGGAAACGCCTGGTATCTTTATAGTCCT
GTCGGGTTTCGCCACCTCTGACTTGAGCGTCGATTTTTGTGATGCTCGTCAGGGGGGCGGAGCCTATGGA
AAAACGCCAGCAACGCGGCCTTTTTACGGTTCCTGGCCTTTTGCTGGCCTTTTGCTCACATGTTCTTTCC
TGCGTTATCCCCTGATTCTGTGGATAACCGTATTACCGCCTTTGAGTGAGCTGATACCGCTCGCCGCAGC
CGAACGACCGAGCGCAGCGAGTCAGTGAGCGAGGAAGCGGAAGGCGAGAGTAGGGAACTGCCAGGCATCA
AACTAAGCAGAAGGCCCCTGACGGATGGCCTTTTTGCGTTTCTACAAACTCTTTCTGTGTTGTAAAACGA
CGGCCAGTCTTAAGCTCGGGCCCCCTGGGCGGTTCTGATAACGAGTAATCGTTAATCCGCAAATAACGTA
AAAACCCGCTTCGGCGGGTTTTTTTATGGGGGGAGTTTAGGGAAAGAGCATTTGTCAGAATATTTAAGGG
CGCCTGTCACTTTGCTTGATATATGAGAATTATTTAACCTTATAAATGAGAAAAAAGCAACGCACTTTAA
ATAAGATACGTTGCTTTTTCGATTGATGAACACCTATAATTAAACTATTCATCTATTATTTATGATTTTT
TGTATATACAATATTTCTAGTTTGTTAAAGAGAATTAAGAAAATAAATCTCGAAAATAATAAAGGGAAAA
TCAGTTTTTGATATCAAAATTATACATGTCAACGATAATACAAAATATAATACAAACTATAAGATGTTAT
CAGTATTTATTATCATTTAGAATAAATTTTGTGTCGCCCTTAATTGTGAGCGGATAACAATTACGAGCTT
CATGCACAGTGGCGTTGACTCAATATTGGCCATTAGCCATATTATTCATTGGTTATATAGCATAAATCAA
TATTGGCTATTGGCCATTGCATACGTTGTATCTATATCATAATATGTACATTTATATTGGCTCATGTCCA
ATATGACCGCCATGTTGGCATTGATTATTGACTAGTTATTAATAGTAATCAATTACGGGGTCATTAGTTC
ATAGCCCATATATGGAGTTCCGCGTTACATAACTTACGGTAAATGGCCCGCCTGGCTGACCGCCCAACGA
CCCCCGCCCATTGACGTCAATAATGACGTATGTTCCCATAGTAACGCCAATAGGGACTTTCCATTGACGT
CAATGGGTGGAGTATTTACGGTAAACTGCCCACTTGGCAGTACATCAAGTGTATCATATGCCAAGTACGC
CCCCTATTGACGTCAATGACGGTAAATGGCCCGCCTGGCATTATGCCCAGTACATGACCTTATGGGACTT
TCCTACTTGGCAGTACATCTACGTATTAGTCATCGCTATTACCATGGTGATGCGGTTTTGGCAGTACATC
AATGGGCGTGGATAGCGGTTTGACTCACGGGGATTTCCAAGTCTCCACCCCATTGACGTCAATGGGAGTT
TGTTTTGGCACCAAAATCAACGGGACTTTCCAAAATGTCGTAACAACTCCGCCCCATTGACGCAAATGGG
CGGTAGGCGTGTACGGTGGGAGGTCTATATAAGCAGAGCTCGTTTAGTGAACCGTCAGATCGCCTGGAGA
CGCCATCCACGCTGTTTTGACCTCCATAGAAGACACCGGGACCGATCCAGCCTCCGCGGCCGGGAACGGT
GCATTGGAACGCGGATTCCCCGTGCCAAGAGTGACGTAAGTACCGCCTATAGAGTCTATAGGCCCACCCC
CTTGGCTTCGTTAGAACGCGGCTACAATTAATACATAACCTTATGTATCATACACATACGATTTAGGTGA
CACTATAGAATAACATCCACTTTGCCTTTCTCTCCACAGGTGTCCACTCCCAGGTCCAACTGCACCTCGG
TTCTATCGAAAACGCGCCTGCTAGCGCCACCATGAAGACCATCATTGCCCTGAGCTACATCTTCTGCCTG
GTGTTCGCTGCGGCCGCCCTTGGAGGATGTATTTCTGCTCCTTGTGCTCACGGCGGCACATGCTATCCTC
AGCCTAGCGGCTACAACTGCACCTGTCCTACAGGCTACACAGGCCCTACCTGCAGCGAGGAAATGACAGC
CTGTCACAGCGGCCCTTGTCTGAATGGCGGCAGCTGTAATCCTTCTCCTGGCGGCTACTACTGTACATGC
CCTCCTAGCCACACCGGACCTCAGTGTCAGACCAGCACCGACTATTGTGTGTCTGCCCCTTGCTTCAACG
GCGGAACCTGTGTGAATAGACCCGGCACCTTTAGCTGCCTGTGCGCCATGGGATTTCAGGGCCCTAGATG
TGAAGGCAAGCTGAGGCCAAGCTGCGCCGACTCTCCTTGCAGAAATAGAGCCACCTGTCAGGACAGCCCT
CAGGGACCAAGATGTCTGTGTCCAACCGGCTATACCGGCGGCTCTTGTCAGACCCTGATGGACCTGTGTG
CCCAGAAGCCTTGTCCTAGAAACAGCCACTGCCTGCAGACAGGCCCAAGCTTTCACTGTCTGTGCCTGCA
AGGATGGACAGGCCCTCTGTGTAATCTGCCTCTGTCCAGCTGTCAGAAGGCCGCTCTGTCTCAGGGCATC
GATGTGTCCAGCCTGTGTCACAATGGCGGCCTGTGTGTGGATAGCGGCCCTAGCTACTTCTGTCACTGCC
CACCTGGCTTTCAGGGCTCCCTGTGCCAGGATCACGTGAACCCTTGCGAGAGCAGACCTTGCCAGAATGG
CGCCACTTGTATGGCCCAGCCTTCTGGCTATCTGTGTCAGTGTGCCCCTGGCTACGATGGCCAGAACTGT
TCTAAAGAGCTGGACGCCTGCCAGAGCCAGCCTTGCCACAATCACGGCACCTGTACACCTAAGCCAGGCG
GCTTTCATTGTGCCTGTCCTCCAGGATTTGTGGGCCTGAGATGCGAAGGCGACGTGGACGAATGTCTGGA
TCAGCCTTGTCACCCTACCGGAACAGCCGCCTGTCATTCTCTGGCCAATGCCTTCTACTGCCAGTGTCTG
CCTGGACATACAGGCCAGTGGTGCGAGGTGGAAATCGACCCTTGTCACAGCCAGCCATGCTTCCATGGCG
GAACATGCGAAGCTACAGCCGGCTCTCCTCTGGGCTTCATCTGTCATTGCCCTAAGGGCTTCGAGGGCCC
CACATGTTCTCACAGAGCCCCTAGCTGTGGCTTCCACCACTGTCATCATGGCGGACTCTGCCTGCCTTCT
CCAAAGCCAGGCTTTCCACCTAGATGCGCCTGTCTGTCTGGCTATGGCGGCCCTGATTGTCTGACCCCTC
CTGCTCCTAAAGGCTGTGGCCCTCCTTCTCCATGCCTGTACAATGGCAGCTGTTCCGAGACAACAGGCCT
CGGAGGACCTGGCTTCAGATGTAGCTGTCCTCACAGCAGCCCTGGACCAAGGTGTCAGAAACCTGGCGCT
AAGGGATGCGAGGGTAGAAGCGGAGATGGCGCTTGTGATGCCGGATGTTCTGGACCTGGTGGCAATTGGG
ATGGCGGCGATTGCTCTCTGGGAGTGCCTGATCCTTGGAAGGGATGTCCCAGCCACAGCAGATGCTGGCT
GCTGTTCAGAGATGGCCAGTGTCACCCTCAGTGCGACAGCGAAGAGTGCCTGTTTGACGGCTACGACTGC
GAGACACCTCCTGCCTGCACACCAGCCTACGATCAGTACTGCCACGACCACTTCCACAACGGCCACTGCG
AGAAAGGCTGCAATACCGCCGAATGTGGATGGGACGGCGGAGACTGTAGACCTGAGGATGGCGATCCTGA
GTGGGGACCTTCTCTGGCTCTGCTGGTTGTTCTGAGCCCTCCAGCTCTGGACCAGCAGCTGTTTGCTCTG
GCTAGAGTGCTGTCTCTGACCCTGAGAGTTGGCCTGTGGGTCCGAAAGGATAGAGATGGCAGAGACATGG
TGTACCCCTATCCAGGCGCCAGAGCCGAGGAAAAACTCGGAGGCACAAGAGATCCCACCTACCAAGAAAG
AGCCGCTCCTCAGACACAGCCCCTGGGCAAAGAGACAGATTCTCTGTCTGCCGGCTTCGTGGTGGTCATG
GGAGTCGATCTTAGCAGATGCGGACCTGATCACCCCGCCAGTAGATGTCCTTGGGACCCTGGACTGCTGC
TGAGATTTCTGGCTGCTATGGCTGCCGTGGGAGCACTTGAACCACTGTTGCCTGGACCTCTGCTGGCCGT
TCATCCTCATGCTGGAACAGCTCCTCCAGCCAACCAGCTTCCTTGGGGCGCGCCGGGCGGCGACAAGACC
CACACCTGCCCCCCCTGCCCAGCTCCAGAACTGCTGGGAGGGCCTTCCGTGTTCCTGTTCCCCCCCAAGC
CCAAGGACACCCTGATGATCAGCAGGACCCCCGAGGTGACCTGCGTGGTGGTGGCCGTGTCCCACGAGGA
CCCAGAGGTGAAGTTCAACTGGTACGTGGACGGCGTGGAGGTGCACAACGCCAAGACCAAGCCCAGAGAG
GAGCAGTACAACAGCACCTACAGGGTGGTGTCCGTGCTGACCGTGCTGCACCAGGACTGGCTGAACGGCA
AAGAATACAAGTGCAAAGTCTCCAACAAGGCCCTGGCTGCCCCAATCGAAAAGACAATCAGCAAGGCCAA
GGGCCAGCCACGGGAGCCCCAGGTGTACACCCTGCCCCCCAGCCGGGAGGAGATGACCAAGAACCAGGTG
TCCCTGACCTGTCTGGTGAAGGGCTTCTACCCCAGCGATATCGCCGTGGAGTGGGAGAGCAACGGCCAGC
CCGAGAACAACTACAAGACCACCCCCCCAGTGCTGGACAGCGACGGCAGCTTCTTCCTGTACAGCAAGCT
GACCGTGGACAAGTCCAGGTGGCAGCAGGGCAACGTGTTCAGCTGCAGCGTGATGCACGAGGCCCTGCAC
AACCACTACACCCAGAAGTCCCTGAGCCTGAGCCCCGGCGGCAGCGGTCTTAATGATATTTTCGAGGCTC
AGAAGATTGAGTGGCATGAACACCACCACCATCACCACTAAGGCCGGCCTGTAGTCACTGGCACAACGCG
TTACCCGGTAAGCCAATCGGGTATACACGGTCGTCATACTGCAGACAGGGTTCTTCTACTTTGCAAGATA
GTCTTGAGTAGTAAAATAAATAGATAGAGAAAATCAGCCTCGACTGTGCCTTCTAGTTGCCAGCCATCTG
TTGTTTGCCCCTCCCCCGTGCCTTCCTTGACCCTGGAAGGTGCCACTCCCACTGTCCTTTCCTAATAAAA
TGAGGAAATTGCATCACAACACTCAACCCTATCTCGGTCTATTCTTTTGATTTATAAGGGATTTTGCCGA
TTTCGGCCTATTGGTTAAAAAATGAGCTGATTTAACAAAAATTTAACGCGAATTAATTCTGTGGAATGTG
TGTCAGTTAGGGTGTGGAAAGTCCCCAGGCTCCCCAGCAGGCAGAAGTATGCAAAGCATGCATCTCAATT
AGTCAGCAACCAGGTGTGGAAAGTCCCCAGGCTCCCCAGCAGGCAGAAGTATGCAAAGCATGCATCTCAA
TTAGTCAGCAACCATAGTCCCGCCCCTAACTCCGCCCATCCCGCCCCTAACTCCGCCCAGTTCCGCCCAT
TCTCCGCCCCATGGCTGACTAATTTTTTTTATTTATGCAGAGGCCGAGGCCGCCTCTGCCTCTGAGCTAT
TCCAGAAGTAGTGAGGAGGCTTTTTTGGAGGCCTAGGCTTTTGCAAAAAGCTCCCGGGAGCTTGTATATC
CATTTTCGGATCTGATCAGCACGTGTTGACAATTAATCATCGGCATAGTATATCGGCATAGTATAATACG
ACAAGGTGAGGAACTAAACCATGACCGAGTACAAGCCCACGGTGCGCCTCGCCACCCGCGACGACGTCCC
CAGGGCCGTACGCACCCTCGCCGCCGCGTTCGCCGACTACCCCGCCACGCGCCACACCGTCGATCCGGAC
CGCCACATCGAGCGGGTCACCGAGCTGCAAGAACTCTTCCTCACGCGCGTCGGGCTCGACATCGGCAAGG
TGTGGGTCGCGGACGACGGCGCCGCGGTGGCGGTCTGGACCACGCCGGAGAGCGTCGAAGCGGGGGCGGT
GTTCGCCGAGATCGGCCCGCGCATGGCCGAGTTGAGCGGTTCCCGGCTGGCCGCGCAGCAACAGATGGAA
GGCCTCCTGGCGCCGCACCGGCCCAAGGAGCCCGCGTGGTTCCTGGCCACCGTCGGCGTCTCGCCCGACC
ACCAGGGCAAGGGTCTGGGCAGCGCCGTCGTGCTCCCCGGAGTGGAGGCGGCCGAGCGCGCCGGGGTGCC
CGCCTTCCTGGAGACATCCGCGCCCCGCAACCTCCCCTTCTACGAGCGGCTCGGCTTCACCGTCACCGCC
GACGTCGAGGTGCCCGAAGGACCGCGCACCTGGTGCATGACCCGCAAGCCCGGTGCCTGACACGTGCTAC
GAGATTTCGATTCCACCGCCGCCTTCTATGAAAGGTTGGGCTTCGGAATCGTTTTCCGGGACGCCGGCTG
GATGATCCTCCAGCGCGGGGATCTCATGCTGGAGTTCTTCGCCCACCCCAACTTGTTTATTGCAGCTTAT
AATGGTTACAAATAAAGCAATAGCATCACAAATTTCACAAATAAAGCATTTTTTTCACTGCATTCTAGTT
GTGGTTTGTCCAAACTCATCAATGTATCTTATCATGTCTGTATACCGTCGACCTCTAGCTAGAGCTTGGC
GTAATCATGGTCATTACCAATGCTTAATCAGTGAGGCACCTATCTCAGCGATCTGTCTATTTCGTTCATC
CATAGTTGCCTGACTCCCCGTCGTGTAGATAACTACGATACGGGAGGGCTTACCATCTGGCCCCAGCGCT
GCGATGATACCGCGAGAACCACGCTCACCGGCTCCGGATTTATCAGCAATAAACCAGCCAGCCGGAAGGG
CCGAGCGCAGAAGTGGTCCTGCAACTTTATCCGCCTCCATCCAGTCTATTAATTGTTGCCGGGAAGCTAG
AGTAAGTAGTTCGCCAGTTAATAGTTTGCGCAACGTTGTTGCCATCGCTACAGGCATCGTGGTGTCACGC
TCGTCGTTTGGTATGGCTTCATTCAGCTCCGGTTCCCAACGATCAAGGCGAGTTACATGATCCCCCATGT
TGTGCAAAAAAGCGGTTAGCTCCTTCGGTCCTCCGATCGTTGTCAGAAGTAAGTTGGCCGCAGTGTTATC
ACTCATGGTTATGGCAGCACTGCATAATTCTCTTACTGTCATGCCATCCGTAAGATGCTTTTCTGTGACT
GGTGAGTACTCAACCAAGTCATTCTGAGAATAGTGTATGCGGCGACCGAGTTGCTCTTGCCCGGCGTCAA
TACGGGATAATACCGCGCCACATAGCAGAACTTTAAAAGTGCTCATCATTGGAAAACGTTCTTCGGGGCG
AAAACTCTCAAGGATCTTACCGCTGTTGAGATCCAGTTCGATGTAACCCACTCGTGCACCCAACTGATCT
TCAGCATCTTTTACTTTCACCAGCGTTTCTGGGTGAGCAAAAACAGGAAGGCAAAATGCCGCAAAAAAGG
GAATAAGGGCGACACGGAAATGTTGAATACTCATATTCTTCCTT
