>Addgene plasmid #156973 | pD649-HAsp-NOTCH4(Trunc3)-Fc(DAPA)-AviTag-6xHis | depositor partial sequence | sequence record 303056 | insert (extracellular domain truncation)
CTTGGAGGATGTATTTCTGCTCCTTGTGCTCACGGCGGCACATGCTATCCTCAGCCTAGCGGCTACAACT
GCACCTGTCCTACAGGCTACACAGGCCCTACCTGCAGCGAGGAAATGACAGCCTGTCACAGCGGCCCTTG
TCTGAATGGCGGCAGCTGTAATCCTTCTCCTGGCGGCTACTACTGTACATGCCCTCCTAGCCACACCGGA
CCTCAGTGTCAGACCAGCACCGACTATTGTGTGTCTGCCCCTTGCTTCAACGGCGGAACCTGTGTGAATA
GACCCGGCACCTTTAGCTGCCTGTGCGCCATGGGATTTCAGGGCCCTAGATGTGAAGGCAAGCTGAGGCC
AAGCTGCGCCGACTCTCCTTGCAGAAATAGAGCCACCTGTCAGGACAGCCCTCAGGGACCAAGATGTCTG
TGTCCAACCGGCTATACCGGCGGCTCTTGTCAGACCCTGATGGACCTGTGTGCCCAGAAGCCTTGTCCTA
GAAACAGCCACTGCCTGCAGACAGGCCCAAGCTTTCACTGTCTGTGCCTGCAAGGATGGACAGGCCCTCT
GTGTAATCTGCCTCTGTCCAGCTGTCAGAAGGCCGCTCTGTCTCAGGGCATCGATGTGTCCAGCCTGTGT
CACAATGGCGGCCTGTGTGTGGATAGCGGCCCTAGCTACTTCTGTCACTGCCCACCTGGCTTTCAGGGCT
CCCTGTGCCAGGATCACGTGAACCCTTGCGAGAGCAGACCTTGCCAGAATGGCGCCACTTGTATGGCCCA
GCCTTCTGGCTATCTGTGTCAGTGTGCCCCTGGCTACGATGGCCAGAACTGTTCTAAAGAGCTGGACGCC
TGCCAGAGCCAGCCTTGCCACAATCACGGCACCTGTACACCTAAGCCAGGCGGCTTTCATTGTGCCTGTC
CTCCAGGATTTGTGGGCCTGAGATGCGAAGGCGACGTGGACGAATGTCTGGATCAGCCTTGTCACCCTAC
CGGAACAGCCGCCTGTCATTCTCTGGCCAATGCCTTCTACTGCCAGTGTCTGCCTGGACATACAGGCCAG
TGGTGCGAGGTGGAAATCGACCCTTGTCACAGCCAGCCATGCTTCCATGGCGGAACATGCGAAGCTACAG
CCGGCTCTCCTCTGGGCTTCATCTGTCATTGCCCTAAGGGCTTCGAGGGCCCCACATGTTCTCACAGAGC
CCCTAGCTGTGGCTTCCACCACTGTCATCATGGCGGACTCTGCCTGCCTTCTCCAAAGCCAGGCTTTCCA
CCTAGATGCGCCTGTCTGTCTGGCTATGGCGGCCCTGATTGTCTGACCCCTCCTGCTCCTAAAGGCTGTG
GCCCTCCTTCTCCATGCCTGTACAATGGCAGCTGTTCCGAGACAACAGGCCTCGGAGGACCTGGCTTCAG
ATGTAGCTGTCCTCACAGCAGCCCTGGACCAAGGTGTCAGAAACCTGGCGCTAAGGGATGCGAGGGTAGA
AGCGGAGATGGCGCTTGTGATGCCGGATGTTCTGGACCTGGTGGCAATTGGGATGGCGGCGATTGCTCTC
TGGGAGTGCCTGATCCTTGGAAGGGATGTCCCAGCCACAGCAGATGCTGGCTGCTGTTCAGAGATGGCCA
GTGTCACCCTCAGTGCGACAGCGAAGAGTGCCTGTTTGACGGCTACGACTGCGAGACACCTCCTGCCTGC
ACACCAGCCTACGATCAGTACTGCCACGACCACTTCCACAACGGCCACTGCGAGAAAGGCTGCAATACCG
CCGAATGTGGATGGGACGGCGGAGACTGTAGACCTGAGGATGGCGATCCTGAGTGGGGACCTTCTCTGGC
TCTGCTGGTTGTTCTGAGCCCTCCAGCTCTGGACCAGCAGCTGTTTGCTCTGGCTAGAGTGCTGTCTCTG
ACCCTGAGAGTTGGCCTGTGGGTCCGAAAGGATAGAGATGGCAGAGACATGGTGTACCCCTATCCAGGCG
CCAGAGCCGAGGAAAAACTCGGAGGCACAAGAGATCCCACCTACCAAGAAAGAGCCGCTCCTCAGACACA
GCCCCTGGGCAAAGAGACAGATTCTCTGTCTGCCGGCTTCGTGGTGGTCATGGGAGTCGATCTTAGCAGA
TGCGGACCTGATCACCCCGCCAGTAGATGTCCTTGGGACCCTGGACTGCTGCTGAGATTTCTGGCTGCTA
TGGCTGCCGTGGGAGCACTTGAACCACTGTTGCCTGGACCTCTGCTGGCCGTTCATCCTCATGCTGGAAC
AGCTCCTCCAGCCAACCAGCTTCCTTGG
